Addgene plasmid #155278: Cas9 CFP
Purpose: Lentiviral Cas9 expression with CFP marker
Depositing lab: Martin Carroll.
Backbone
  Vector backbone: Addgene #108100
  Modifications to backbone: Addgene #108100 with puromycin replace with CFP
  Vector type: Mammalian Expression
Growth in bacteria
  Bacterial resistance: Ampicillin, 100 μg/mL
  Growth temperature: 37°C
  Growth strain: NEB Stable
  Copy number: High Copy
Gene/Insert
  Gene/Insert name: spCas9
Terms and licenses: Academic/Nonprofit Terms; Industry Terms: Not Available to Industry
How to cite: Cas9 CFP was a gift from Martin Carroll (Addgene plasmid # 155278 ; http://n2t.net/addgene:155278 ; RRID:Addgene_155278)
