[The description below was written by a language model from this plasmid's Addgene catalogue record and pLannotate feature annotations shown in this document.]
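Description:
Cas9 CFP is a lentiviral transfer plasmid for expressing Streptococcus pyogenes Cas9 in mammalian cells together with a cyan fluorescent marker. According to the record, it was derived from an existing lentiviral Cas9 vector by replacing the puromycin resistance gene with CFP, so transduced cells are identified or sorted by fluorescence rather than selected with drug. In bacteria it is maintained through a high-copy ColE1/pUC-type origin and ampicillin resistance (β-lactamase). An f1 origin, lac promoter/operator and lacZα remnants, and T3/T7 promoters are carried over from the cloning backbone.

The viral portion has a third-generation, self-inactivating layout. An RSV promoter drives a truncated HIV-1 5' LTR, followed by the Ψ packaging signal with a gag fragment, the Rev response element for Rev-dependent nuclear export of the genomic RNA, and the cPPT/CTS. The 3' LTR carries the ΔU3 deletion, which disables LTR promoter activity after integration, and an SV40 poly(A) signal and SV40 origin lie downstream of it. Within the provirus, an EF-1α core promoter drives the full Cas9 coding region, which the annotation software splits into contiguous N- and C-terminal segments. The CFP coding sequence follows after a short unannotated gap. No second promoter is annotated before CFP, which suggests co-expression from the same transcript, but the record does not state what linker or element joins the two. A WPRE after CFP enhances transcript stability and expression. No guide RNA cassette is annotated, so the construct appears suited to generating Cas9-expressing, CFP-marked cell populations that receive guide RNAs from a separate vector.
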