Features (pLannotate 1.2.2; 27 found; start..end, strand, type, name):
      1..22      +  protein_bind   CAP binding site: CAP binding activates transcription in the presence of cAMP. E. coli catabolite activator protein
     37..67      +  promoter       lac promoter: promoter for the E. coli lac operon
     71..93      +  protein_bind   lac operator (fragment): The lac repressor binds to the lac operator to inhibit transcription in E. coli. This inhibition can be relieved by adding lactose or isopropyl-β-D-thiogalactopyranoside (IPTG). lac repressor encoded by lacI
    136..154     +  promoter       T3 promoter: promoter for bacteriophage T3 RNA polymerase
    182..408     +  promoter       RSV promoter: Rous sarcoma virus enhancer/promoter
    409..589     +  LTR            5' LTR (truncated): truncated 5' long terminal repeat (LTR) from HIV-1
    636..761     +  misc_feature   HIV-1 Ψ: packaging signal of human immunodeficiency virus type 1
    745..1108    +  CDS            HIV-1 gag (fragment): gag protein from human immunodeficiency virus 1; gag
   1254..1487    +  misc_feature   RRE: The Rev response element (RRE) of HIV-1 allows for Rev-dependent mRNA export from the nucleus to the cytoplasm.
   1864..1890    +  CDS            Rev (fragment): human immunodeficiency virus 1 (HIV-1) Rev protein; rev; enhances nuclear export of unspliced and incompletely spliced viral mRNAs
   1900..2017    +  misc_feature   cPPT/CTS: central polypurine tract and central termination sequence of HIV-1
   2086..2297    +  promoter       EF-1α core promoter: core promoter for human elongation factor EF-1α
   2401..4002    +  CDS            Cas9(N): N-terminal portion of Streptococcus pyogenes Cas9 (Zetsche et al., 2015)
   4003..6501    +  CDS            Cas9(C): C-terminal portion of Streptococcus pyogenes Cas9 (Zetsche et al., 2015)
   6622..7341    +  CDS            CFP: cyan variant of GFP mammalian codon-optimized
   7360..7948    +  misc_feature   WPRE: woodchuck hepatitis virus posttranscriptional regulatory element
   7999..8018    +  misc_feature   cPPT/CTS (fragment): central polypurine tract and central termination sequence of HIV-1
   8020..8253    +  LTR            3' LTR (ΔU3): self-inactivating 3' long terminal repeat (LTR) from HIV-1
   8331..8452    +  polyA_signal   SV40 poly(A) signal: SV40 polyadenylation signal
   8492..8627    +  rep_origin     SV40 ori: SV40 origin of replication
   8648..8666    -  promoter       T7 promoter: promoter for bacteriophage T7 RNA polymerase
   8674..8829    +  CDS            lacZα (fragment): LacZα fragment of β-galactosidase; lacZ fragment
   8834..9262    +  rep_origin     f1 ori (sequence partly withheld): f1 bacteriophage origin of replication; arrow indicates direction of (+) strand synthesis
   9315..9419    +  promoter       AmpR promoter: bla
   9420..10280   +  CDS            AmpR: β-lactamase; bla; confers resistance to ampicillin, carbenicillin, and related antibiotics
  10451..11039   +  rep_origin     ori: high-copy-number ColE1/pMB1/pBR322/pUC origin of replication
  11222..11314   +  CDS            lacI (fragment): lac repressor; lacI; The lac repressor binds to the lac operator to inhibit transcription in E. coli. This inhibition can be relieved by adding lactose or isopropyl-β-D-thiogalactopyranoside (IPTG).
>Addgene plasmid #155278 | Cas9 CFP | addgene full sequence | sequence record 309981 | Addgene NGS Result
TAATGTGAGTTAGCTCACTCATTAGGCACCCCAGGCTTTACACTTTATGCTTCCGGCTCGTATGTTGTGT
GGAATTGTGAGCGGATAACAATTTCACACAGGAAACAGCTATGACCATGATTACGCCAAGCGCGCAATTA
ACCCTCACTAAAGGGAACAAAAGCTGGAGCTGCAAGCTTAATGTAGTCTTATGCAATACTCTTGTAGTCT
TGCAACATGGTAACGATGAGTTAGCAACATGCCTTACAAGGAGAGAAAAAGCACCGTGCATGCCGATTGG
TGGAAGTAAGGTGGTACGATCGTGCCTTATTAGGAAGGCAACAGACGGGTCTGACATGGATTGGACGAAC
CACTGAATTGCCGCATTGCAGAGATATTGTATTTAAGTGCCTAGCTCGATACATAAACGGGTCTCTCTGG
TTAGACCAGATCTGAGCCTGGGAGCTCTCTGGCTAACTAGGGAACCCACTGCTTAAGCCTCAATAAAGCT
TGCCTTGAGTGCTTCAAGTAGTGTGTGCCCGTCTGTTGTGTGACTCTGGTAACTAGAGATCCCTCAGACC
CTTTTAGTCAGTGTGGAAAATCTCTAGCAGTGGCGCCCGAACAGGGACTTGAAAGCGAAAGGGAAACCAG
AGGAGCTCTCTCGACGCAGGACTCGGCTTGCTGAAGCGCGCACGGCAAGAGGCGAGGGGCGGCGACTGGT
GAGTACGCCAAAAATTTTGACTAGCGGAGGCTAGAAGGAGAGAGATGGGTGCGAGAGCGTCAGTATTAAG
CGGGGGAGAATTAGATCGCGATGGGAAAAAATTCGGTTAAGGCCAGGGGGAAAGAAAAAATATAAATTAA
AACATATAGTATGGGCAAGCAGGGAGCTAGAACGATTCGCAGTTAATCCTGGCCTGTTAGAAACATCAGA
AGGCTGTAGACAAATACTGGGACAGCTACAACCATCCCTTCAGACAGGATCAGAAGAACTTAGATCATTA
TATAATACAGTAGCAACCCTCTATTGTGTGCATCAAAGGATAGAGATAAAAGACACCAAGGAAGCTTTAG
ACAAGATAGAGGAAGAGCAAAACAAAAGTAAGACCACCGCACAGCAAGCGGCCGCTGATCTTCAGACCTG
GAGGAGGAGATATGAGGGACAATTGGAGAAGTGAATTATATAAATATAAAGTAGTAAAAATTGAACCATT
AGGAGTAGCACCCACCAAGGCAAAGAGAAGAGTGGTGCAGAGAGAAAAAAGAGCAGTGGGAATAGGAGCT
TTGTTCCTTGGGTTCTTGGGAGCAGCAGGAAGCACTATGGGCGCAGCGTCAATGACGCTGACGGTACAGG
CCAGACAATTATTGTCTGGTATAGTGCAGCAGCAGAACAATTTGCTGAGGGCTATTGAGGCGCAACAGCA
TCTGTTGCAACTCACAGTCTGGGGCATCAAGCAGCTCCAGGCAAGAATCCTGGCTGTGGAAAGATACCTA
AAGGATCAACAGCTCCTGGGGATTTGGGGTTGCTCTGGAAAACTCATTTGCACCACTGCTGTGCCTTGGA
ATGCTAGTTGGAGTAATAAATCTCTGGAACAGATTTGGAATCACACGACCTGGATGGAGTGGGACAGAGA
AATTAACAATTACACAAGCTTAATACACTCCTTAATTGAAGAATCGCAAAACCAGCAAGAAAAGAATGAA
CAAGAATTATTGGAATTAGATAAATGGGCAAGTTTGTGGAATTGGTTTAACATAACAAATTGGCTGTGGT
ATATAAAATTATTCATAATGATAGTAGGAGGCTTGGTAGGTTTAAGAATAGTTTTTGCTGTACTTTCTAT
AGTGAATAGAGTTAGGCAGGGATATTCACCATTATCGTTTCAGACCCACCTCCCAACCCCGAGGGGACCC
AGACCACAATTTTAAAAGAAAAGGGGGGATTGGGGGGTACAGTGCAGGGGAAAGAATAGTAGACATAATA
GCAACAGACATACAAACTAAAGAATTACAAAAACAAATTACAAAAATTCAAAATTTTCGGGTTTATTACA
GGGACAGCAGAGATCCACTTTGGCGCCGGCTCGAGTGGCTCCGGTGCCCGTCAGTGGGCAGAGCGCACAT
CGCCCACAGTCCCCGAGAAGTTGGGGGGAGGGGTCGGCAATTGAACCGGTGCCTAGAGAAGGTGGCGCGG
GGTAAACTGGGAAAGTGATGTCGTGTACTGGCTCCGCCTTTTTCCCGAGGGTGGGGGAGAACCGTATATA
AGTGCAGTAGTCGCCGTGAACGTTCTTTTTCGCAACGGGTTTGCCGCCAGAACACAGGTGTCGTGACGCG
GGATCCGCCACCATGGATTACAAAGACGATGACGATAAGATGGCCCCAAAGAAGAAGCGGAAGGTCGGTA
TCCACGGAGTCCCAGCAGCCGACAAGAAGTACAGCATCGGCCTGGACATCGGCACCAACTCTGTGGGCTG
GGCCGTGATCACCGACGAGTACAAGGTGCCCAGCAAGAAATTCAAGGTGCTGGGCAACACCGACCGGCAC
AGCATCAAGAAGAACCTGATCGGAGCCCTGCTGTTCGACAGCGGCGAAACAGCCGAGGCCACCCGGCTGA
AGAGAACCGCCAGAAGAAGATACACCAGACGGAAGAACCGGATCTGCTATCTGCAAGAGATCTTCAGCAA
CGAGATGGCCAAGGTGGACGACAGCTTCTTCCACAGACTGGAAGAGTCCTTCCTGGTGGAAGAGGATAAG
AAGCACGAGCGGCACCCCATCTTCGGCAACATCGTGGACGAGGTGGCCTACCACGAGAAGTACCCCACCA
TCTACCACCTGAGAAAGAAACTGGTGGACAGCACCGACAAGGCCGACCTGCGGCTGATCTATCTGGCCCT
GGCCCACATGATCAAGTTCCGGGGCCACTTCCTGATCGAGGGCGACCTGAACCCCGACAACAGCGACGTG
GACAAGCTGTTCATCCAGCTGGTGCAGACCTACAACCAGCTGTTCGAGGAAAACCCCATCAACGCCAGCG
GCGTGGACGCCAAGGCCATCCTGTCTGCCAGACTGAGCAAGAGCAGACGGCTGGAAAATCTGATCGCCCA
GCTGCCCGGCGAGAAGAAGAATGGCCTGTTCGGAAACCTGATTGCCCTGAGCCTGGGCCTGACCCCCAAC
TTCAAGAGCAACTTCGACCTGGCCGAGGATGCCAAACTGCAGCTGAGCAAGGACACCTACGACGACGACC
TGGACAACCTGCTGGCCCAGATCGGCGACCAGTACGCCGACCTGTTTCTGGCCGCCAAGAACCTGTCCGA
CGCCATCCTGCTGAGCGACATCCTGAGAGTGAACACCGAGATCACCAAGGCCCCCCTGAGCGCCTCTATG
ATCAAGAGATACGACGAGCACCACCAGGACCTGACCCTGCTGAAAGCTCTCGTGCGGCAGCAGCTGCCTG
AGAAGTACAAAGAGATTTTCTTCGACCAGAGCAAGAACGGCTACGCCGGCTACATTGACGGCGGAGCCAG
CCAGGAAGAGTTCTACAAGTTCATCAAGCCCATCCTGGAAAAGATGGACGGCACCGAGGAACTGCTCGTG
AAGCTGAACAGAGAGGACCTGCTGCGGAAGCAGCGGACCTTCGACAACGGCAGCATCCCCCACCAGATCC
ACCTGGGAGAGCTGCACGCCATTCTGCGGCGGCAGGAAGATTTTTACCCATTCCTGAAGGACAACCGGGA
AAAGATCGAGAAGATCCTGACCTTCCGCATCCCCTACTACGTGGGCCCTCTGGCCAGGGGAAACAGCAGA
TTCGCCTGGATGACCAGAAAGAGCGAGGAAACCATCACCCCCTGGAACTTCGAGGAAGTGGTGGACAAGG
GCGCTTCCGCCCAGAGCTTCATCGAGCGGATGACCAACTTCGATAAGAACCTGCCCAACGAGAAGGTGCT
GCCCAAGCACAGCCTGCTGTACGAGTACTTCACCGTGTATAACGAGCTGACCAAAGTGAAATACGTGACC
GAGGGAATGAGAAAGCCCGCCTTCCTGAGCGGCGAGCAGAAAAAGGCCATCGTGGACCTGCTGTTCAAGA
CCAACCGGAAAGTGACCGTGAAGCAGCTGAAAGAGGACTACTTCAAGAAAATCGAGTGCTTCGACTCCGT
GGAAATCTCCGGCGTGGAAGATCGGTTCAACGCCTCCCTGGGCACATACCACGATCTGCTGAAAATTATC
AAGGACAAGGACTTCCTGGACAATGAGGAAAACGAGGACATTCTGGAAGATATCGTGCTGACCCTGACAC
TGTTTGAGGACAGAGAGATGATCGAGGAACGGCTGAAAACCTATGCCCACCTGTTCGACGACAAAGTGAT
GAAGCAGCTGAAGCGGCGGAGATACACCGGCTGGGGCAGGCTGAGCCGGAAGCTGATCAACGGCATCCGG
GACAAGCAGTCCGGCAAGACAATCCTGGATTTCCTGAAGTCCGACGGCTTCGCCAACAGAAACTTCATGC
AGCTGATCCACGACGACAGCCTGACCTTTAAAGAGGACATCCAGAAAGCCCAGGTGTCCGGCCAGGGCGA
TAGCCTGCACGAGCACATTGCCAATCTGGCCGGCAGCCCCGCCATTAAGAAGGGCATCCTGCAGACAGTG
AAGGTGGTGGACGAGCTCGTGAAAGTGATGGGCCGGCACAAGCCCGAGAACATCGTGATCGAAATGGCCA
GAGAGAACCAGACCACCCAGAAGGGACAGAAGAACAGCCGCGAGAGAATGAAGCGGATCGAAGAGGGCAT
CAAAGAGCTGGGCAGCCAGATCCTGAAAGAACACCCCGTGGAAAACACCCAGCTGCAGAACGAGAAGCTG
TACCTGTACTACCTGCAGAATGGGCGGGATATGTACGTGGACCAGGAACTGGACATCAACCGGCTGTCCG
ACTACGATGTGGACCATATCGTGCCTCAGAGCTTTCTGAAGGACGACTCCATCGACAACAAGGTGCTGAC
CAGAAGCGACAAGAACCGGGGCAAGAGCGACAACGTGCCCTCCGAAGAGGTCGTGAAGAAGATGAAGAAC
TACTGGCGGCAGCTGCTGAACGCCAAGCTGATTACCCAGAGAAAGTTCGACAATCTGACCAAGGCCGAGA
GAGGCGGCCTGAGCGAACTGGATAAGGCCGGCTTCATCAAGAGACAGCTGGTGGAAACCCGGCAGATCAC
AAAGCACGTGGCACAGATCCTGGACTCCCGGATGAACACTAAGTACGACGAGAATGACAAGCTGATCCGG
GAAGTGAAAGTGATCACCCTGAAGTCCAAGCTGGTGTCCGATTTCCGGAAGGATTTCCAGTTTTACAAAG
TGCGCGAGATCAACAACTACCACCACGCCCACGACGCCTACCTGAACGCCGTCGTGGGAACCGCCCTGAT
CAAAAAGTACCCTAAGCTGGAAAGCGAGTTCGTGTACGGCGACTACAAGGTGTACGACGTGCGGAAGATG
ATCGCCAAGAGCGAGCAGGAAATCGGCAAGGCTACCGCCAAGTACTTCTTCTACAGCAACATCATGAACT
TTTTCAAGACCGAGATTACCCTGGCCAACGGCGAGATCCGGAAGCGGCCTCTGATCGAGACAAACGGCGA
AACCGGGGAGATCGTGTGGGATAAGGGCCGGGATTTTGCCACCGTGCGGAAAGTGCTGAGCATGCCCCAA
GTGAATATCGTGAAAAAGACCGAGGTGCAGACAGGCGGCTTCAGCAAAGAGTCTATCCTGCCCAAGAGGA
ACAGCGATAAGCTGATCGCCAGAAAGAAGGACTGGGACCCTAAGAAGTACGGCGGCTTCGACAGCCCCAC
CGTGGCCTATTCTGTGCTGGTGGTGGCCAAAGTGGAAAAGGGCAAGTCCAAGAAACTGAAGAGTGTGAAA
GAGCTGCTGGGGATCACCATCATGGAAAGAAGCAGCTTCGAGAAGAATCCCATCGACTTTCTGGAAGCCA
AGGGCTACAAAGAAGTGAAAAAGGACCTGATCATCAAGCTGCCTAAGTACTCCCTGTTCGAGCTGGAAAA
CGGCCGGAAGAGAATGCTGGCCTCTGCCGGCGAACTGCAGAAGGGAAACGAACTGGCCCTGCCCTCCAAA
TATGTGAACTTCCTGTACCTGGCCAGCCACTATGAGAAGCTGAAGGGCTCCCCCGAGGATAATGAGCAGA
AACAGCTGTTTGTGGAACAGCACAAGCACTACCTGGACGAGATCATCGAGCAGATCAGCGAGTTCTCCAA
GAGAGTGATCCTGGCCGACGCTAATCTGGACAAAGTGCTGTCCGCCTACAACAAGCACCGGGATAAGCCC
ATCAGAGAGCAGGCCGAGAATATCATCCACCTGTTTACCCTGACCAATCTGGGAGCCCCTGCCGCCTTCA
AGTACTTTGACACCACCATCGACCGGAAGAGGTACACCAGCACCAAAGAGGTGCTGGACGCCACCCTGAT
CCACCAGAGCATCACCGGCCTGTACGAGACACGGATCGACCTGTCTCAGCTGGGAGGCGACAAGCGTCCT
GCTGCTACTAAGAAAGCTGGTCAAGCTAAGAAAAAGAAAGCTAGCGGCAGCGGCGCCACCAACTTCAGCC
TGCTGAAGCAGGCCGGCGACGTGGAGGAGAACCCCGGCCCCATGGTGAGCAAGGGCGAGGAGCTGTTCAC
CGGGGTGGTGCCCATCCTGGTCGAGCTGGACGGCGACGTAAACGGCCACAGGTTCAGCGTGTCCGGCGAG
GGCGAGGGCGATGCCACCTACGGCAAGCTGACCCTGAAGTTCATCTGCACCACCGGCAAGCTGCCCGTGC
CCTGGCCCACCCTCGTGACCACCCTGACCTGGGGCGTGCAGTGCTTCAGCCGCTACCCCGACCACATGAA
GCAGCACGACTTCTTCAAGTCCGCCATGCCCGAAGGCTACGTCCAGGAGCGTACCATCTTCTTCAAGGAC
GACGGCAACTACAAGACCCGCGCCGAGGTGAAGTTCGAGGGCGACACCCTGGTGAACCGCATCGAGCTGA
AGGGCATCGACTTCAAGGAGGACGGCAACATCCTGGGGCACAAGCTGGAGTACAACTACATCAGCCACAA
CGTCTATATCACCGCCGACAAGCAGAAGAACGGCATCAAGGCCCACTTCAAGATCCGCCACAACATCGAG
GACGGCAGCGTGCAGCTCGCCGACCACTACCAGCAGAACACCCCCATCGGCGACGGCCCCGTGCTGCTGC
CCGACAACCACTACCTGAGCACCCAGTCCGCCCTGAGCAAAGACCCCAACGAGAAGCGCGATCACATGGT
CCTGCTGGAGTTCGTGACCGCCGCCGGGATCACTCTCGGCATGGACGAGCTGTACAAGTAATCTACGCGT
TAAGTCGACAATCAACCTCTGGATTACAAAATTTGTGAAAGATTGACTGGTATTCTTAACTATGTTGCTC
CTTTTACGCTATGTGGATACGCTGCTTTAATGCCTTTGTATCATGCTATTGCTTCCCGTATGGCTTTCAT
TTTCTCCTCCTTGTATAAATCCTGGTTGCTGTCTCTTTATGAGGAGTTGTGGCCCGTTGTCAGGCAACGT
GGCGTGGTGTGCACTGTGTTTGCTGACGCAACCCCCACTGGTTGGGGCATTGCCACCACCTGTCAGCTCC
TTTCCGGGACTTTCGCTTTCCCCCTCCCTATTGCCACGGCGGAACTCATCGCCGCCTGCCTTGCCCGCTG
CTGGACAGGGGCTCGGCTGTTGGGCACTGACAATTCCGTGGTGTTGTCGGGGAAATCATCGTCCTTTCCT
TGGCTGCTCGCCTGTGTTGCCACCTGGATTCTGCGCGGGACGTCCTTCTGCTACGTCCCTTCGGCCCTCA
ATCCAGCGGACCTTCCTTCCCGCGGCCTGCTGCCGGCTCTGCGGCCTCTTCCGCGTCTTCGCCTTCGCCC
TCAGACGAGTCGGATCTCCCTTTGGGCCGCCTCCCCGCGTCGACTTTAAGACCAATGACTTACAAGGCAG
CTGTAGATCTTAGCCACTTTTTAAAAGAAAAGGGGGGACTGGAAGGGCTAATTCACTCCCAACGAAGACA
AGATCTGCTTTTTGCTTGTACTGGGTCTCTCTGGTTAGACCAGATCTGAGCCTGGGAGCTCTCTGGCTAA
CTAGGGAACCCACTGCTTAAGCCTCAATAAAGCTTGCCTTGAGTGCTTCAAGTAGTGTGTGCCCGTCTGT
TGTGTGACTCTGGTAACTAGAGATCCCTCAGACCCTTTTAGTCAGTGTGGAAAATCTCTAGCAGTACGTA
TAGTAGTTCATGTCATCTTATTATTCAGTATTTATAACTTGCAAAGAAATGAATATCAGAGAGTGAGAGG
AACTTGTTTATTGCAGCTTATAATGGTTACAAATAAAGCAATAGCATCACAAATTTCACAAATAAAGCAT
TTTTTTCACTGCATTCTAGTTGTGGTTTGTCCAAACTCATCAATGTATCTTATCATGTCTGGCTCTAGCT
ATCCCGCCCCTAACTCCGCCCATCCCGCCCCTAACTCCGCCCAGTTCCGCCCATTCTCCGCCCCATGGCT
GACTAATTTTTTTTATTTATGCAGAGGCCGAGGCCGCCTCGGCCTCTGAGCTATTCCAGAAGTAGTGAGG
AGGCTTTTTTGGAGGCCTAGGGACGTACCCAATTCGCCCTATAGTGAGTCGTATTACGCGCGCTCACTGG
CCGTCGTTTTACAACGTCGTGACTGGGAAAACCCTGGCGTTACCCAACTTAATCGCCTTGCAGCACATCC
CCCTTTCGCCAGCTGGCGTAATAGCGAAGAGGCCCGCACCGATCGCCCTTCCCAACAGTTGCGCAGCCTG
AATGGCGAATGGG
[124 nt withheld, positions 8834-8957]
C
[91 nt withheld, positions 8959-9049]
A
[49 nt withheld, positions 9051-9099]
CCTTTGACGTTGGAGTCCACGTTCTTT
[37 nt withheld, positions 9127-9163]
ACCCTATCTCGGTCTATTCTTTTGATTTATAAGGGATTTTGCCGATTTCGGCCTATTGGTTAAAAAATGA
GCTGATTTAACAAAAATTTAACGCGAATTTTAACAAAATATTAACGCTTACAATTTAGGTGGCACTTTTC
GGGGAAATGTGCGCGGAACCCCTATTTGTTTATTTTTCTAAATACATTCAAATATGTATCCGCTCATGAG
ACAATAACCCTGATAAATGCTTCAATAATATTGAAAAAGGAAGAGTATGAGTATTCAACATTTCCGTGTC
GCCCTTATTCCCTTTTTTGCGGCATTTTGCCTTCCTGTTTTTGCTCACCCAGAAACGCTGGTGAAAGTAA
AAGATGCTGAAGATCAGTTGGGTGCACGAGTGGGTTACATCGAACTGGATCTCAACAGCGGTAAGATCCT
TGAGAGTTTTCGCCCCGAAGAACGTTTTCCAATGATGAGCACTTTTAAAGTTCTGCTATGTGGCGCGGTA
TTATCCCGTATTGACGCCGGGCAAGAGCAACTCGGTCGCCGCATACACTATTCTCAGAATGACTTGGTTG
AGTACTCACCAGTCACAGAAAAGCATCTTACGGATGGCATGACAGTAAGAGAATTATGCAGTGCTGCCAT
AACCATGAGTGATAACACTGCGGCCAACTTACTTCTGACAACGATCGGAGGACCGAAGGAGCTAACCGCT
TTTTTGCACAACATGGGGGATCATGTAACTCGCCTTGATCGTTGGGAACCGGAGCTGAATGAAGCCATAC
CAAACGACGAGCGTGACACCACGATGCCTGTAGCAATGGCAACAACGTTGCGCAAACTATTAACTGGCGA
ACTACTTACTCTAGCTTCCCGGCAACAATTAATAGACTGGATGGAGGCGGATAAAGTTGCAGGACCACTT
CTGCGCTCGGCCCTTCCGGCTGGCTGGTTTATTGCTGATAAATCTGGAGCCGGTGAGCGTGGGTCTCGCG
GTATCATTGCAGCACTGGGGCCAGATGGTAAGCCCTCCCGTATCGTAGTTATCTACACGACGGGGAGTCA
GGCAACTATGGATGAACGAAATAGACAGATCGCTGAGATAGGTGCCTCACTGATTAAGCATTGGTAACTG
TCAGACCAAGTTTACTCATATATACTTTAGATTGATTTAAAACTTCATTTTTAATTTAAAAGGATCTAGG
TGAAGATCCTTTTTGATAATCTCATGACCAAAATCCCTTAACGTGAGTTTTCGTTCCACTGAGCGTCAGA
CCCCGTAGAAAAGATCAAAGGATCTTCTTGAGATCCTTTTTTTCTGCGCGTAATCTGCTGCTTGCAAACA
AAAAAACCACCGCTACCAGCGGTGGTTTGTTTGCCGGATCAAGAGCTACCAACTCTTTTTCCGAAGGTAA
CTGGCTTCAGCAGAGCGCAGATACCAAATACTGTTCTTCTAGTGTAGCCGTAGTTAGGCCACCACTTCAA
GAACTCTGTAGCACCGCCTACATACCTCGCTCTGCTAATCCTGTTACCAGTGGCTGCTGCCAGTGGCGAT
AAGTCGTGTCTTACCGGGTTGGACTCAAGACGATAGTTACCGGATAAGGCGCAGCGGTCGGGCTGAACGG
GGGGTTCGTGCACACAGCCCAGCTTGGAGCGAACGACCTACACCGAACTGAGATACCTACAGCGTGAGCT
ATGAGAAAGCGCCACGCTTCCCGAAGGGAGAAAGGCGGACAGGTATCCGGTAAGCGGCAGGGTCGGAACA
GGAGAGCGCACGAGGGAGCTTCCAGGGGGAAACGCCTGGTATCTTTATAGTCCTGTCGGGTTTCGCCACC
TCTGACTTGAGCGTCGATTTTTGTGATGCTCGTCAGGGGGGCGGAGCCTATGGAAAAACGCCAGCAACGC
GGCCTTTTTACGGTTCCTGGCCTTTTGCTGGCCTTTTGCTCACATGTTCTTTCCTGCGTTATCCCCTGAT
TCTGTGGATAACCGTATTACCGCCTTTGAGTGAGCTGATACCGCTCGCCGCAGCCGAACGACCGAGCGCA
GCGAGTCAGTGAGCGAGGAAGCGGAAGAGCGCCCAATACGCAAACCGCCTCTCCCCGCGCGTTGGCCGAT
TCATTAATGCAGCTGGCACGACAGGTTTCCCGACTGGAAAGCGGGCAGTGAGCGCAACGCAAT
